Addgene plasmid #14607: pGEX-2TK cyclin T1 (P#468)
Depositing lab: Matija Peterlin. Depositing organization: University of California, San Francisco (UCSF). Publication: Interactions between human cyclin T, Tat, and the transactivation response element (TAR) are disrupted by a cysteine to tyrosine substitution found in mouse cyclin T. Fujinaga K, Taube R, Wimmer J, Cujec TP, Peterlin BM. Proc Natl Acad Sci U S A. 1999 Feb 16. 96(4):1285-90. 10.1073/pnas.96.4.1285 PubMed 9990016.
Backbone
  Vector backbone: pGEX 2TK
  Backbone manufacturer: Amersham
  Backbone size w/o insert (bp): 5000
  Vector type: Bacterial Expression
Growth in bacteria
  Bacterial resistance: Ampicillin, 100 μg/mL
  Growth temperature: 37°C
  Growth strain: DH5alpha
  Copy number: High Copy
Gene/Insert
  Gene/Insert name: cyclin T1 (alt names: cyclinT1; cycT1)
  Species: H. sapiens (human)
  Insert size (bp): 2186
  Entrez Gene: CCNT1 (a.k.a. CCNT, CYCT1, HIVE1)
  Tag / fusion protein: GST (N terminal on backbone)
  Cloning method: Unknown
  Sequencing primers: 5′ pGEX-5; 3′ pGEX-3
Terms and licenses: Academic/Nonprofit Terms; Industry Terms: Not Available to Industry
Depositor comments: There is a H519R mutation in the ORF.
How to cite: pGEX-2TK cyclin T1 (P#468) was a gift from Matija Peterlin (Addgene plasmid # 14607 ; http://n2t.net/addgene:14607 ; RRID:Addgene_14607)
