[The description below was written by a language model from this plasmid's Addgene catalogue record.]
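Description:
pGEX-2TK cyclin T1 (P#468) is a bacterial expression plasmid that produces human cyclin T1 (CCNT1, also called CYCT1 or HIVE1) as a glutathione S-transferase fusion protein. It is built on the commercial pGEX-2TK backbone, recorded as about 5 kb without insert, and carries an insert of roughly 2.2 kb. The plasmid is maintained at high copy number in E. coli under ampicillin selection. The GST tag comes from the backbone and sits at the N terminus of cyclin T1. No feature table is supplied, so the promoter and other regulatory parts are not listed in the record. In general, pGEX-series vectors drive the fusion from an IPTG-inducible tac promoter with a plasmid-borne lacI repressor. The 2TK variant places a thrombin cleavage site and a protein kinase recognition site between GST and the cloned protein, which allows tag removal and in vitro radiolabelling. The cloning method and the sites used are recorded as unknown.

The depositor notes an H519R substitution in the open reading frame, which should be considered when this clone is compared with the reference protein. Cyclin T1 is the regulatory cyclin partner of CDK9 in P-TEFb and the cellular cofactor bound by HIV-1 Tat on the TAR RNA element. The associated publication examines interactions among human cyclin T, Tat and TAR, and how a cysteine-to-tyrosine difference found in mouse cyclin T disrupts them. The construct therefore suits purification of recombinant GST-cyclin T1 on glutathione resin, followed by in vitro binding studies such as pull-downs or RNA-protein interaction assays.
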