>Addgene plasmid #14607 | pGEX-2TK cyclin T1 (P#468) | addgene partial sequence | sequence record 21194 | 14607 with pGEX-5
TCGGATCTGGTTCCGCGTGGATCCCCGGGAATTTCCGGTGGTGGTGGTGGAATTCTAGACTCCATGGAGG
GAGAGAGGAAGAACAACAACAAACGGTGGTATTTCACTCGAGAACAGCTGGAAAATAGCCCATCCCGTCG
TTTTGGCGTGGACCCAGATAAAGAACTTTCTTATCGCCAGCAGGCGGCCAATCTGCTTCAGGACATGGGG
CAGCGTCTTAACGTCTCACAATTGACTATCAACACTGCTATAGTATACATGCATCGATTCTACATGATTC
AGTCCTTCACACAGTTCCCTGGAAATTCTGTGGCTCCAGCAGCCTTGTTTCTAGCAGCTAAAGTGGAGGA
GCAGCCCAAAAAATTGGAACATGTCATCAAGGTAGCACATACTTGTCTCCATCCTCAGGAATCCCTTCCT
GATACTAGAAGTGAGGCTTATTTGCAACAAGTTCAAGATCTGGTCATTTTAGAAAGCATAATTTTGCAGA
CTTTAGGCTTTGAACTAACAATTGATCACCCACATACTCATGTAGTAAAGTGCACTCAACTTGTTCGAGC
AAGCAAGGACTTAGCACAGACTTCTTACTTCATGGCAACCAACAGCCTGCATTTGACCACATTTAGCCTG
CAGTACACACCTCCTGTGGTGGCCTGTGTCTGCATTCACCTGGCTTGCAAGTGGTCCAATTGGGAGATCC
CAGTCTCA
