>Addgene plasmid #14607 | pGEX-2TK cyclin T1 (P#468) | addgene partial sequence | sequence record 53334 | pGEX-3 5'-CCGGGAGCTGCATGTGTCAGAGG-3'
AACGCGCGAGGCAGATCGTCAGTCAGTCACGATGAATTAAGCTTGAGCTCGAGTCGACCCATGGTTACTT
AGGAAGGGGTGGAAGTGGTGGAGGAGGTTCTGATGGCAGAGGTGGTGGCCGGGGTTTGTCTGTATTGCCA
GATCTCGAGGAGATTCCACCAGACCGAGGATTCAGATAGTCACTATAAGGACGAACAAATTCAAATGCAG
TAGGCTGAGTGGGCTGAACACCCTGGGCACTGAGCAGGGAGTGAAGCATATTCACAGTGTCTTGATAGTC
TATTGTCTGGGTCGTGTTGTGACCATTGGCCCCAGTGGGCCCTTTATCCAGTTTCGAATGAGGGACACGA
GTTTTACAGCTGGGCTGTGAAAAGGAAAGGCCACTTGTGTCTGAGCTATGCCCAGGCATCTGACCCATTG
TAGGAAGTGAAGGGAAGGAGAAATTTAGGGAAGAGGATTTAGTACTCTTGGCAATCTTGGCTGGATGATC
AAACACAGCCCCTCCAGTCTCTTCAGAGGGTCCCCTTTTACGAGTAGAACTGGAAGAGGAAAAAGAACTA
GACAAGCTATAGGTTTTATGTGCTAAGTTGCTTGTCTGGCTACTATGTTTTGGATCACCAGGACGTTTGT
TCCCAGTACCAACTGGAAGTTGGGAATGAGAGTGCTTGTGTGAGTGGTGATTATGATGACGATGATGATT
AGATGGGTGAGTCTTGTGCTTTTCTTTGTGCTCTCGGCTCTTTGTAACACTGTCCTCTACAGAATTGTGC
TTATCAGCTGCAGCATGGACTTTTATGCGCATTTTTATCTCCTCT
